>Addgene plasmid #226748 | pAG369 | addgene full sequence | sequence record 450272 | Addgene NGS Result
GAACTTAGATCATTATATAATACAGTAGCAACCCTCTATTGTGTGCATCAAAGGATAGAGATAAAAGACA
CCAAGGAAGCTTTAGACAAGATAGAGGAAGAGCAAAACAAAAGTAAGACCACCGCACAGCAAGCGGCCGG
CCGCTGATCTTCAGACCTGGAGGAGGAGATATGAGGGACAATTGGAGAAGTGAATTATATAAATATAAAG
TAGTAAAAATTGAACCATTAGGAGTAGCACCCACCAAGGCAAAGAGAAGAGTGGTGCAGAGAGAAAAAAG
AGCAGTGGGAATAGGAGCTTTGTTCCTTGGGTTCTTGGGAGCAGCAGGAAGCACTATGGGCGCAGCGTCA
ATGACGCTGACGGTACAGGCCAGACAATTATTGTCTGGTATAGTGCAGCAGCAGAACAATTTGCTGAGGG
CTATTGAGGCGCAACAGCATCTGTTGCAACTCACAGTCTGGGGCATCAAGCAGCTCCAGGCAAGAATCCT
GGCTGTGGAAAGATACCTAAAGGATCAACAGCTCCTGGGGATTTGGGGTTGCTCTGGAAAACTCATTTGC
ACCACTGCTGTGCCTTGGAATGCTAGTTGGAGTAATAAATCTCTGGAACAGATTTGGAATCACACGACCT
GGATGGAGTGGGACAGAGAAATTAACAATTACACAAGCTTAATACACTCCTTAATTGAAGAATCGCAAAA
CCAGCAAGAAAAGAATGAACAAGAATTATTGGAATTAGATAAATGGGCAAGTTTGTGGAATTGGTTTAAC
ATAACAAATTGGCTGTGGTATATAAAATTATTCATAATGATAGTAGGAGGCTTGGTAGGTTTAAGAATAG
TTTTTGCTGTACTTTCTATAGTGAATAGAGTTAGGCAGGGATATTCACCATTATCGTTTCAGACCCACCT
CCCAACCCCGAGGGGACCCGACAGGCCCGAAGGAATAGAAGAAGAAGGTGGAGAGAGAGACAGAGACAGA
TCCATTCGATTAGTGAACGGATCGGCACTGCGTGCGCCAATTCTGCAGACAAATGGCAGTATTCATCCAC
AATTTTAAAAGAAAAGGGGGGATTGGGGGGTACAGTGCAGGGGAAAGAATAGTAGACATAATAGCAACAG
ACATACAAACTAAAGAATTACAAAAACAAATTACAAAAATTCAAAATTTTCGGGTTTATTACAGGGACAG
CAGAGATCCAGTTTGGTTAGTACCGGGCCCGCCCTGCAGGTCTAGAGATCCGACGCGCCATCTCTAGGCC
CGCGCCGGCCCCCTCGCACGGACTTGTGGGAGAAGCTCGGCTACTCCCCTGCCCCGGTTAATTTGCATAT
AATATTTCCTAGTAACTATAGAGGCTTAATGTGCGATAAAAGACAGATAATCTGTTCTTTTTAATACTAG
CTACATTTTACATGATAGGCTTGGATTTCTATAACTTCGTATAGCATACATTATACGAAGTTATAAACAG
CACAAAAGGAAACTCACCCTAACTGTAAAGTAATTGTGTGTTTTGAGACTATAAGTATCCCTTGGAGAAC
CACCTTGTTGGGAGTACGCGTCCGGGCCAAGTTTAAGAGCTAAGCTGGAAACAGCATAGCAAGTTTAAAT
AAGGCTAGTCCGTTATCAACTTGAAAAAGTGGCACCGAGTCGGTGCTTTTTTTCTCGAGTACTAGGATCC
ATTAGGCGGCCGCCCTGCAGGGTGGATAACCGTATTACCGCCATGCATGTGCCCGTCAGTGGGCAGAGCG
CACATCGCCCACAGTCCCCGAGAAGTTGGGGGGAGGGGTCGGCAATTGAACCGGTGCCTAGAGAAGGTGG
CGCGGGGTAAACTGGGAAAGTGATGTCGTGTACTGGCTCCGCCTTTTTCCCGAGGGTGGGGGAGAACCGT
ATATAAGTGCAGTAGTCGCCGTGAACGTTCTTTTTCGCAACGGGTTTGCCGCCAGAACACAGGTAAGTGC
CGTGTGTGGTTCCCGCGGGCCTGGCCTCTTTACGGGTTATGGCCCTTGCGTGCCTTGAATTACTTCCACC
TGGCTGCAGTACGTGATTCTTGATCCCGAGCTTCGGGTTGGAAGTGGGTGGGAGAGTTCGAGGCCTTGCG
CTTAAGGAGCCCCTTCGCCTCGTGCTTGAGTTGAGGCCTGGCCTGGGCGCTGGGGCCGCCGCGTGCGAAT
CTGGTGGCACCTTCGCGCCTGTCTCGCTGCTTTCGATAAGTCTCTAGCCATTTAAAATTTTTGATGACCT
GCTGCGACGCTTTTTTTCTGGCAAGATAGTCTTGTAAATGCGGGCCAAGATCTGCACACTGGTATTTCGG
TTTTTGGGGCCGCGGGCGGCGACGGGGCCCGTGCGTCCCAGCGCACATGTTCGGCGAGGCGGGGCCTGCG
AGCGCGGCCACCGAGAATCGGACGGGGGTAGTCTCAAGCTGGCCGGCCTGCTCTGGTGCCTGGCCTCGCG
CCGCCGTGTATCGCCCCGCCCTGGGCGGCAAGGCTGGCCCGGTCGGCACCAGTTGCGTGAGCGGAAAGAT
GGCCGCTTCCCGGCCCTGCTGCAGGGAGCTCAAAATGGAGGACGCGGCGCTCGGGAGAGCGGGCGGGTGA
GTCACCCACACAAAGGAAAAGGGCCTTTCCGTCCTCAGCCGTCGCTTCATGTGACTCCACGGAGTACCGG
GCGCCGTCCAGGCACCTCGATTAGTTCTCGCGCTTTTGGAGTACGTCGTCTTTAGGTTGGGGGGAGGGGT
TTTATGCGATGGAGTTTCCCCACACTGAGTGGGTGGAGACTGAAGTTAGGCCAGCTTGGCACTTGATGTA
ATTCTCCTTGGAATTTGCCCTTTTTGAGTTTGGATCTTGGTTCATTCTCAAGCCTCAGACAGTGGTTCAA
AGTTTTTTTCTTCCATTTCAGGTGTCGTGAGCTAGCCCACCATGACCGAGTACAAGCCCACGGTGCGCCT
CGCCACCCGCGACGACGTCCCCCGGGCCGTACGCACCCTCGCCGCCGCGTTCGCCGACTACCCCGCCACG
CGCCACACCGTCGACCCGGACCGCCACATCGAGCGGGTCACCGAGCTGCAAGAACTCTTCCTCACGCGCG
TCGGGCTCGACATCGGCAAGGTGTGGGTCGCGGACGACGGCGCCGCGGTGGCGGTCTGGACCACGCCGGA
GAGCGTCGAAGCGGGGGCGGTGTTCGCCGAGATCGGCCCGCGCATGGCCGAGTTGAGCGGTTCCCGGCTG
GCCGCGCAGCAACAGATGGAAGGCCTCCTGGCGCCGCACCGGCCCAAGGAGCCCGCGTGGTTCCTGGCCA
CCGTCGGCGTCTCGCCCGACCACCAGGGCAAGGGTCTGGGCAGCGCCGTCGTGCTCCCCGGAGTGGAGGC
GGCCGAGCGCGCCGGGGTGCCCGCCTTCCTGGAGACCTCCGCGCCCCGCAACCTCCCCTTCTACGAGCGG
CTCGGCTTCACCGTCACCGCCGACGTCGAGGTGCCCGAAGGACCGCGCACCTGGTGCATGACCCGCAAGC
CCGGTGCCGGATCGGGAGAGGGTAGAGGAAGTCTGCTAACATGCGGTGACGTCGAGGAGAATCCTGGCCC
ACCGGTCGCCACCAGCGAGCTGATTAAGGAGAACATGCACATGAAGCTGTACATGGAGGGCACCGTGGAC
AACCATCACTTCAAGTGCACATCCGAGGGCGAAGGCAAGCCCTACGAGGGCACCCAGACCATGAGAATCA
AGGTGGTCGAGGGCGGCCCTCTCCCCTTCGCCTTCGACATCCTGGCTACTAGCTTCCTCTACGGCAGCAA
GACCTTCATCAACCACACCCAGGGCATCCCCGACTTCTTCAAGCAGTCCTTCCCTGAGGGCTTCACATGG
GAGAGAGTCACCACATACGAAGACGGGGGCGTGCTGACCGCTACCCAGGACACCAGCCTCCAGGACGGCT
GCCTCATCTACAACGTCAAGATCAGAGGGGTGAACTTCACATCCAACGGCCCTGTGATGCAGAAGAAAAC
ACTCGGCTGGGAGGCCTTCACCGAGACGCTGTACCCCGCTGACGGCGGCCTGGAAGGCAGAAACGACATG
GCCCTGAAGCTCGTGGGCGGGAGCCATCTGATCGCAAACATCAAGACCACATATAGATCCAAGAAACCCG
CTAAGAACCTCAAGATGCCTGGCGTCTACTATGTGGACTACAGACTGGAAAGAATCAAGGAGGCCAACAA
CGAGACCTACGTCGAGCAGCACGAGGTGGCAGTGGCCAGATACTGCGACCTCCCTAGCAAACTGGGGCAC
AAGCTTAATTAAGAATTCGTCGAGGGACCTAATAACTTCGTATAGCATACATTATACGAAGTTATACATG
TTTAAGGGTTCCGGTTCCACTAGGTACAATTCGATATCAAGCTTATCGATAATCAACCTCTGGATTACAA
AATTTGTGAAAGATTGACTGGTATTCTTAACTATGTTGCTCCTTTTACGCTATGTGGATACGCTGCTTTA
ATGCCTTTGTATCATGCTATTGCTTCCCGTATGGCTTTCATTTTCTCCTCCTTGTATAAATCCTGGTTGC
TGTCTCTTTATGAGGAGTTGTGGCCCGTTGTCAGGCAACGTGGCGTGGTGTGCACTGTGTTTGCTGACGC
AACCCCCACTGGTTGGGGCATTGCCACCACCTGTCAGCTCCTTTCCGGGACTTTCGCTTTCCCCCTCCCT
ATTGCCACGGCGGAACTCATCGCCGCCTGCCTTGCCCGCTGCTGGACAGGGGCTCGGCTGTTGGGCACTG
ACAATTCCGTGGTGTTGTCGGGGAAATCATCGTCCTTTCCTTGGCTGCTCGCCTGTGTTGCCACCTGGAT
TCTGCGCGGGACGTCCTTCTGCTACGTCCCTTCGGCCCTCAATCCAGCGGACCTTCCTTCCCGCGGCCTG
CTGCCGGCTCTGCGGCCTCTTCCGCGTCTTCGCCTTCGCCCTCAGACGAGTCGGATCTCCCTTTGGGCCG
CCTCCCCGCATCGATACCGTCGACCTCGATCGAGACCTAGAAAAACATGGAGCAATCACAAGTAGCAATA
CAGCAGCTACCAATGCTGATTGTGCCTGGCTAGAAGCACAAGAGGAGGAGGAGGTGGGTTTTCCAGTCAC
ACCTCAGGTACCTTTAAGACCAATGACTTACAAGGCAGCTGTAGATCTTAGCCACTTTTTAAAAGAAAAG
GGGGGACTGGAAGGGCTAATTCACTCCCAACGAAGACAAGATATCCTTGATCTGTGGATCTACCACACAC
AAGGCTACTTCCCTGATTGGCAGAACTACACACCAGGGCCAGGGATCAGATATCCACTGACCTTTGGATG
GTGCTACAAGCTAGTACCAGTTGAGCAAGAGAAGGTAGAAGAAGCCAATGAAGGAGAGAACACCCGCTTG
TTACACCCTGTGAGCCTGCATGGGATGGATGACCCGGAGAGAGAAGTATTAGAGTGGAGGTTTGACAGCC
GCCTAGCATTTCATCACATGGCCCGAGAGCTGCATCCGGACTGTACTGGGTCTCTCTGGTTAGACCAGAT
CTGAGCCTGGGAGCTCTCTGGCTAACTAGGGAACCCACTGCTTAAGCCTCAATAAAGCTTGCCTTGAGTG
CTTCAAGTAGTGTGTGCCCGTCTGTTGTGTGACTCTGGTAACTAGAGATCCCTCAGACCCTTTTAGTCAG
TGTGGAAAATCTCTAGCAGCATGTGAGCAAAAGGCCAGCAAAAGGCCAGGAACCGTAAAAAGGCCGCGTT
GCTGGCGTTTTTCCATAGGCTCCGCCCCCCTGACGAGCATCACAAAAATCGACGCTCAAGTCAGAGGTGG
CGAAACCCGACAGGACTATAAAGATACCAGGCGTTTCCCCCTGGAAGCTCCCTCGTGCGCTCTCCTGTTC
CGACCCTGCCGCTTACCGGATACCTGTCCGCCTTTCTCCCTTCGGGAAGCGTGGCGCTTTCTCATAGCTC
ACGCTGTAGGTATCTCAGTTCGGTGTAGGTCGTTCGCTCCAAGCTGGGCTGTGTGCACGAACCCCCCGTT
CAGCCCGACCGCTGCGCCTTATCCGGTAACTATCGTCTTGAGTCCAACCCGGTAAGACACGACTTATCGC
CACTGGCAGCAGCCACTGGTAACAGGATTAGCAGAGCGAGGTATGTAGGCGGTGCTACAGAGTTCTTGAA
GTGGTGGCCTAACTACGGCTACACTAGAAGAACAGTATTTGGTATCTGCGCTCTGCTGAAGCCAGTTACC
TTCGGAAAAAGAGTTGGTAGCTCTTGATCCGGCAAACAAACCACCGCTGGTAGCGGTGGTTTTTTTGTTT
GCAAGCAGCAGATTACGCGCAGAAAAAAAGGATCTCAAGAAGATCCTTTGATCTTTTCTACGGGGTCTGA
CGCTCAGTGGAACGAAAACTCACGTTAAGGGATTTTGGTCATGAGATTATCAAAAAGGATCTTCACCTAG
ATCCTTTTAAATTAAAAATGAAGTTTTAAATCAATCTAAAGTATATATGAGTAAACTTGGTCTGACAGTT
ACCAATGCTTAATCAGTGAGGCACCTATCTCAGCGATCTGTCTATTTCGTTCATCCATAGTTGCCTGACT
CCCCGTCGTGTAGATAACTACGATACGGGAGGGCTTACCATCTGGCCCCAGTGCTGCAATGATACCGCGA
GACCCACGCTCACCGGCTCCAGATTTATCAGCAATAAACCAGCCAGCCGGAAGGGCCGAGCGCAGAAGTG
GTCCTGCAACTTTATCCGCCTCCATCCAGTCTATTAATTGTTGCCGGGAAGCTAGAGTAAGTAGTTCGCC
AGTTAATAGTTTGCGCAACGTTGTTGCCATTGCTACAGGCATCGTGGTGTCACGCTCGTCGTTTGGTATG
GCTTCATTCAGCTCCGGTTCCCAACGATCAAGGCGAGTTACATGATCCCCCATGTTGTGCAAAAAAGCGG
TTAGCTCCTTCGGTCCTCCGATCGTTGTCAGAAGTAAGTTGGCCGCAGTGTTATCACTCATGGTTATGGC
AGCACTGCATAATTCTCTTACTGTCATGCCATCCGTAAGATGCTTTTCTGTGACTGGTGAGTACTCAACC
AAGTCATTCTGAGAATAGTGTATGCGGCGACCGAGTTGCTCTTGCCCGGCGTCAATACGGGATAATACCG
CGCCACATAGCAGAACTTTAAAAGTGCTCATCATTGGAAAACGTTCTTCGGGGCGAAAACTCTCAAGGAT
CTTACCGCTGTTGAGATCCAGTTCGATGTAACCCACTCGTGCACCCAACTGATCTTCAGCATCTTTTACT
TTCACCAGCGTTTCTGGGTGAGCAAAAACAGGAAGGCAAAATGCCGCAAAAAAGGGAATAAGGGCGACAC
GGAAATGTTGAATACTCATACTCTTCCTTTTTCAATATTATTGAAGCATTTATCAGGGTTATTGTCTCAT
GAGCGGATACATATTTGAATGTATTTAGAAAAATAAACAAATAGGGGTTCCGCGCACATTTCCCCGAAAA
GTGCCACCTGACGTCGACGGATCGGGAGATCTCCCGATCCCCTATGGTGCACTCTCAGTACAATCTGCTC
TGATGCCGCATAGTTAAGCCAGTATCTGCTCCCTGCTTGTGTGTTGGAGGTCGCTGAGTAGTGCGCGAGC
AAAATTTAAGCTACAACAAGGCAAGGCTTGACCGACAATTGCATGAAGAATCTGCTTAGGGTTAGGCGTT
TTGCGCTGCTTCGCGATGTACGGGCCAGATATACGCGTTGACATTGATTATTGACTAGTTATTAATAGTA
ATCAATTACGGGGTCATTAGTTCATAGCCCATATATGGAGTTCCGCGTTACATAACTTACGGTAAATGGC
CCGCCTGGCTGACCGCCCAACGACCCCCGCCCATTGACGTCAATAATGACGTATGTTCCCATAGTAACGC
CAATAGGGACTTTCCATTGACGTCAATGGGTGGAGTATTTACGGTAAACTGCCCACTTGGCAGTACATCA
AGTGTATCATATGCCAAGTACGCCCCCTATTGACGTCAATGACGGTAAATGGCCCGCCTGGCATTATGCC
CAGTACATGACCTTATGGGACTTTCCTACTTGGCAGTACATCTACGTATTAGTCATCGCTATTACCATGG
TGATGCGGTTTTGGCAGTACATCAATGGGCGTGGATAGCGGTTTGACTCACGGGGATTTCCAAGTCTCCA
CCCCATTGACGTCAATGGGAGTTTGTTTTGGCACCAAAATCAACGGGACTTTCCAAAATGTCGTAACAAC
TCCGCCCCATTGACGCAAATGGGCGGTAGGCGTGTACGGTGGGAGGTCTATATAAGCAGCGCGTTTTGCC
TGTACTGGGTCTCTCTGGTTAGACCAGATCTGAGCCTGGGAGCTCTCTGGCTAACTAGGGAACCCACTGC
TTAAGCCTCAATAAAGCTTGCCTTGAGTGCTTCAAGTAGTGTGTGCCCGTCTGTTGTGTGACTCTGGTAA
CTAGAGATCCCTCAGACCCTTTTAGTCAGTGTGGAAAATCTCTAGCAGTGGCGCCCGAACAGGGACTTGA
AAGCGAAAGGGAAACCAGAGGAGCTCTCTCGACGCAGGACTCGGCTTGCTGAAGCGCGCACGGCAAGAGG
CGAGGGGCGGCGACTGGTGAGTACGCCAAAAATTTTGACTAGCGGAGGCTAGAAGGAGAGAGATGGGTGC
GAGAGCGTCAGTATTAAGCGGGGGAGAATTAGATCGCGATGGGAAAAAATTCGGTTAAGGCCAGGGGGAA
AGAAAAAATATAAATTAAAACATATAGTATGGGCAAGCAGGGAGCTAGAACGATTCGCAGTTAATCCTGG
CCTGTTAGAAACATCAGAAGGCTGTAGACAAATACTGGGACAGCTACAACCATCCCTTCAGACAGGATCA
GAA
Features (pLannotate 1.2.2; 23 found; start..end, strand, type, name):
    293..526     +  misc_feature   RRE: The Rev response element (RRE) of HIV-1 allows for Rev-dependent mRNA export from the nucleus to the cytoplasm.
    903..1003    +  CDS            Rev (fragment): human immunodeficiency virus 1 (HIV-1) Rev protein; rev; enhances nuclear export of unspliced and incompletely spliced viral mRNAs
   1053..1170    +  misc_feature   cPPT/CTS: central polypurine tract and central termination sequence of HIV-1
   1431..1464    +  protein_bind   loxP: Cre-mediated recombination occurs in the 8-bp core sequence (GCATACAT). Cre recombinase
   1589..1656    +  misc_RNA       tracrRNA (fragment): trans-activating CRISPR RNA for the Streptococcus pyogenes CRISPR/Cas9 system
   1729..2900    +  promoter       EF-1α promoter: strong constitutive promoter for human elongation factor EF-1α
   2912..3508    +  CDS            PuroR: puromycin N-acetyltransferase; pac from Streptomyces alboniger; confers resistance to puromycin
   3584..4282    +  CDS            TagBFP: monomeric blue fluorescent protein mammalian codon-optimized
   4302..4335    +  protein_bind   loxP: Cre-mediated recombination occurs in the 8-bp core sequence (GCATACAT). Cre recombinase
   4368..4391    +  misc_feature   MCS (fragment): pBluescript multiple cloning site
   4391..4979    +  misc_feature   WPRE: woodchuck hepatitis virus posttranscriptional regulatory element
   4980..4999    +  misc_feature   MCS (fragment): pBluescript multiple cloning site
   5001..5501    +  CDS            nef (fragment): NEF_HV1LA - Experimental evidence at protein level: Swiss-Prot protein existence level 1. Extracellular Nef protein targets CD4(+) T-lymphocytes for apoptosis by interacting with CXCR4 surface receptors. From Human immunodeficiency virus type 1 group M subtype B (isolate Lai) (HIV-1).
   5508..5688    +  LTR            5' LTR (truncated): truncated 5' long terminal repeat (LTR) from HIV-1
   5750..6338    -  rep_origin     ori: high-copy-number ColE1/pMB1/pBR322/pUC origin of replication
   6509..7369    -  CDS            AmpR: β-lactamase; bla; confers resistance to ampicillin, carbenicillin, and related antibiotics
   7370..7474    -  promoter       AmpR promoter: bla
   7533..7585    -  misc_feature   bom (fragment): basis of mobility region from pBR322
   7740..8119    +  enhancer       CMV enhancer: human cytomegalovirus immediate early enhancer
   8120..8319    +  promoter       CMV promoter: human cytomegalovirus (CMV) immediate early promoter
   8337..8517    +  LTR            5' LTR (truncated): truncated 5' long terminal repeat (LTR) from HIV-1
   8564..8689    +  misc_feature   HIV-1 Ψ: packaging signal of human immunodeficiency virus type 1
   8673..118     +  CDS            HIV-1 gag (fragment) (across the origin): gag protein from human immunodeficiency virus 1; gag
