[The description below was written by a language model from this plasmid's Addgene catalogue record and pLannotate feature annotations shown in this document.]
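Description:
pAG369 is a lentiviral single-guide RNA expression plasmid built on the pCRISPRia-V2 backbone, carrying a 20-nt protospacer directed against human EMC2 (also known as TTC35 or KIAA0103) for CRISPR interference. It is maintained in bacteria as a high-copy plasmid through a ColE1/pUC-type origin and selected with ampicillin via the β-lactamase gene.

The viral portion follows a third-generation layout. A CMV enhancer/promoter drives a truncated HIV-1 5' LTR to produce the genomic RNA, followed by the Ψ packaging signal with adjoining gag sequence, the Rev response element for Rev-dependent nuclear export, and the cPPT/CTS. A second truncated LTR sits at the 3' end, preceded by a nef-derived fragment. Within this frame the feature table annotates a fragment of the S. pyogenes tracrRNA, which corresponds to the constant scaffold of the guide RNA. The promoter driving the guide is not annotated, and the record does not state it. Downstream, an EF-1α promoter drives a puromycin N-acetyltransferase gene followed by TagBFP, so transduced cells can be selected with puromycin and tracked or sorted by blue fluorescence. The linker between these two coding sequences is not annotated. A WPRE follows to enhance transcript expression. Two loxP sites in the same orientation flank the guide scaffold and marker cassette, which would in principle allow Cre-mediated excision.

The plasmid encodes no Cas protein, so it is meant for packaging into lentivirus and delivery into human cells that already express a dCas9-based repressor, there knocking down EMC2 transcription. The associated publications concern the insertion and triaging of α-helical proteins at the mitochondrial outer membrane.
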