Addgene plasmid #226748: pAG369
Purpose: CRISPRi guide RNA against EMC2
Depositing lab: Jonathan Weissman. Depositing organization: Whitehead Institute for Biomedical Research. Publication: MTCH2 is a mitochondrial outer membrane protein insertase. Guna A, Stevens TA, Inglis AJ, Replogle JM, Esantsi TK, Muthukumar G, Shaffer KCL, Wang ML, Pogson AN, Jones JJ, Lomenick B, Chou TF, Weissman JS, Voorhees RM. Science. 2022 Oct 21;378(6617):317-322. doi: 10.1126/science.add1856. Epub 2022 Oct 20. PubMed 36264797.
Backbone
  Vector backbone: pCRISPRia-V2
  Vector type: Lentiviral
Growth in bacteria
  Bacterial resistance: Ampicillin, 100 μg/mL
  Growth temperature: 37°C
  Growth strain: NEB Stable
  Copy number: High Copy
Gene/Insert
  Gene/Insert name: EMC2
  gRNA/shRNA sequence: GGAGTACGCGTCCGGGCCAA
  Species: H. sapiens (human)
  Insert size (bp): 20
  Entrez Gene: EMC2 (a.k.a. KIAA0103, TTC35)
  Cloning method: Restriction Enzyme; 5′ cloning site Unknown (unknown if destroyed); 3′ cloning site Unknown (unknown if destroyed)
Terms and licenses: Academic/Nonprofit Terms; Industry Terms: Not Available to Industry
Depositor comments: Please also see the paper Triaging of α-helical proteins to the mitochondrial outer membrane by distinct chaperone machinery based on substrate topology, Mol Cell . 2024 Mar 21;84(6):1101-1119.e9. doi: 10.1016/j.molcel.2024.01.028. Epub 2024 Feb 29. https://pubmed.ncbi.nlm.nih.gov/38428433/
How to cite: pAG369 was a gift from Jonathan Weissman (Addgene plasmid # 226748 ; http://n2t.net/addgene:226748 ; RRID:Addgene_226748)
